>Addgene plasmid #36768 | TAL2348 | depositor partial sequence | sequence record 45961 | TAL2348 sequence 1640 bps
GAACCTGACCCCAGACCAGGTAGTCGCAATCGCGTCAAACGGAGGGGGAAAGCAAGCCCTGGAAACCGTG
CAAAGGTTGTTGCCGGTCCTTTGTCAAGACCACGGCCTTACACCGGAGCAAGTCGTGGCCATTGCAAATA
ATAACGGTGGCAAACAGGCTCTTGAGACGGTTCAGAGACTTCTCCCAGTTCTCTGTCAAGCCCACGGGCT
GACTCCCGATCAAGTTGTAGCGATTGCGTCGCATGACGGAGGGAAACAAGCATTGGAGACTGTCCAACGG
CTCCTTCCCGTGTTGTGTCAAGCCCACGGTTTGACGCCTGCACAAGTGGTCGCCATCGCCAGCCATGATG
GCGGTAAGCAGGCGCTGGAAACAGTACAGCGCCTGCTGCCTGTACTGTGCCAGGATCATGGACTGACCCC
AGACCAGGTAGTCGCAATCGCGAACAATAATGGGGGAAAGCAAGCCCTGGAAACCGTGCAAAGGTTGTTG
CCGGTCCTTTGTCAAGACCACGGCCTTACACCGGAGCAAGTCGTGGCCATTGCAAGCAATGGGGGTGGCA
AACAGGCTCTTGAGACGGTTCAGAGACTTCTCCCAGTTCTCTGTCAAGCCCACGGGCTGACTCCCGATCA
AGTTGTAGCGATTGCGTCGCATGACGGAGGGAAACAAGCATTGGAGACTGTCCAACGGCTCCTTCCCGTG
TTGTGTCAAGCCCACGGTTTGACGCCTGCACAAGTGGTCGCCATCGCCAGCCATGATGGCGGTAAGCAGG
CGCTGGAAACAGTACAGCGCCTGCTGCCTGTACTGTGCCAGGATCATGGACTGACCCCAGACCAGGTAGT
CGCAATCGCGTCACATGACGGGGGAAAGCAAGCCCTGGAAACCGTGCAAAGGTTGTTGCCGGTCCTTTGT
CAAGACCACGGCCTTACACCGGAGCAAGTCGTGGCCATTGCAAGCAACATCGGTGGCAAACAGGCTCTTG
AGACGGTTCAGAGACTTCTCCCAGTTCTCTGTCAAGCCCACGGGCTGACTCCCGATCAAGTTGTAGCGAT
TGCGTCGAACATTGGAGGGAAACAAGCATTGGAGACTGTCCAACGGCTCCTTCCCGTGTTGTGTCAAGCC
CACGGTTTGACGCCTGCACAAGTGGTCGCCATCGCCAACAACAACGGCGGTAAGCAGGCGCTGGAAACAG
TACAGCGCCTGCTGCCTGTACTGTGCCAGGATCATGGACTGACCCCAGACCAGGTAGTCGCAATCGCGTC
ACATGACGGGGGAAAGCAAGCCCTGGAAACCGTGCAAAGGTTGTTGCCGGTCCTTTGTCAAGACCACGGC
CTTACACCGGAGCAAGTCGTGGCCATTGCAAGCAACATCGGTGGCAAACAGGCTCTTGAGACGGTTCAGA
GACTTCTCCCAGTTCTCTGTCAAGCCCACGGGCTGACTCCCGATCAAGTTGTAGCGATTGCGTCGAACAT
TGGAGGGAAACAAGCATTGGAGACTGTCCAACGGCTCCTTCCCGTGTTGTGTCAAGCCCACGGTTTGACG
CCTGCACAAGTGGTCGCCATCGCCTCGAATGGCGGCGGTAAGCAGGCGCTGGAAACAGTACAGCGCCTGC
TGCCTGTACTGTGCCAGGATCATGGACTGA
