>Addgene plasmid #36768 | TAL2348 | addgene partial sequence | sequence record 48154 | CMV-F 5'-CGCAAATGGGCGGTAGGCGTG-3'
ACTAGAGAACCCACTGCTTACTGGCTTATCGAAATTAATACGACTCACTATAGGGAGACCCAAGCTGGCT
AGCACCATGGACTACAAAGACCATGACGGTGATTATAAAGATCATGACATCGATTACAAGGATGACGATG
ACAAGATGGCCCCCAAGAAGAAGAGGAAGGTGGGCATTCACCGCGGGGTACCTATGGTGGACTTGAGGAC
ACTCGGTTATTCGCAACAGCAACAGGAGAAAATCAAGCCTAAGGTCAGGAGCACCGTCGCGCAACACCAC
GAGGCGCTTGTGGGGCATGGCTTCACTCATGCGCATATTGTCGCGCTTTCACAGCACCCTGCGGCGCTTG
GGACGGTGGCTGTCAAATACCAAGATATGATTGCGGCCCTGCCCGAAGCCACGCACGAGGCAATTGTAGG
GGTCGGTAAACAGTGGTCGGGAGCGCGAGCACTTGAGGCGCTGCTGACTGTGGCGGGTGAGCTTAGGGGG
CCTCCGCTCCAGCTCGACACCGGGCAGCTGCTGAAGATCGCGAAGAGAGGGGGAGTAACAGCGGTAGAGG
CAGTGCACGCCTGGCGCAATGCGCTCACCGGGGCCCCCTTGAACCTGACCCCAGACCAGGTAGTCGCAAT
CGCGTCAAACGGAGGGGGAAAGCAAGCCCTGGAAACCGTGCAAAGGTTGTTGCCGGTCCTTTGTCAAGAC
CACGGCCTTACACCGGAGCAAGTCGTGGCCATTGCAAATAATAACGGTGGCAAACAGGCTCTTGAGACGG
TTCAGAGACTTCTCCCAGTTCTCTGTCAAGCCCACGGGCTGACTCCCGATCAAGTTGTAGCGATTGCGTC
GCATGACGGAGGGAAACAAGCATTGGAGACTGTCCAACGGCTCCTTCCCGTGTTGTGTCAAGCCCACGGT
