>Addgene plasmid #36768 | TAL2348 | addgene partial sequence | sequence record 48155 | JDS-TALEN-F 5'-TAGGGGTCGGTAAACAGTGG-3'
GCGGGTGAGCTTAGGGGGCCTCCGCTCCAGCTCGACACCGGGCAGCTGCTGAAGATCGCGAAGAGAGGGG
GAGTAACAGCGGTAGAGGCAGTGCACGCCTGGCGCAATGCGCTCACCGGGGCCCCCTTGAACCTGACCCC
AGACCAGGTAGTCGCAATCGCGTCAAACGGAGGGGGAAAGCAAGCCCTGGAAACCGTGCAAAGGTTGTTG
CCGGTCCTTTGTCAAGACCACGGCCTTACACCGGAGCAAGTCGTGGCCATTGCAAATAATAACGGTGGCA
AACAGGCTCTTGAGACGGTTCAGAGACTTCTCCCAGTTCTCTGTCAAGCCCACGGGCTGACTCCCGATCA
AGTTGTAGCGATTGCGTCGCATGACGGAGGGAAACAAGCATTGGAGACTGTCCAACGGCTCCTTCCCGTG
TTGTGTCAAGCCCACGGTTTGACGCCTGCACAAGTGGTCGCCATCGCCAGCCATGATGGCGGTAAGCAGG
CGCTGGAAACAGTACAGCGCCTGCTGCCTGTACTGTGCCAGGATCATGGACTGACCCCAGACCAGGTAGT
CGCAATCGCGAACAATAATGGGGGAAAGCAAGCCCTGGAAACCGTGCAAAGGTTGTTGCCGGTCCTTTGT
CAAGACCACGGCCTTACACCGGAGCAAGTCGTGGCCATTGCAAGCAATGGGGGTGGCAAACAGGCTCTTG
AGACGGTTCAGAGACTTCTCCCAGTTCTCTGTCAAGCCCACGGGCTGACTCCCGATCAAGTTGTAGCGAT
TGCGTCGCATGACGGAGGGAAACAAGCATTGGAGACTGTCCAACGGCTCCTTCCCGTGTTGTGTCAAGCC
CACGGTTTGACGCCTGCACAAGTGGTCGCCATCGCCAGCCATGATGGCGGTAAGCAGGCGCTGGAAACAG
TACAGCGCCTGCTGCCTGTACTGTGCCAG
