[The description below was written by a language model from this plasmid's Addgene catalogue record.]
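Description:
TAL2348 is a mammalian expression plasmid encoding the left monomer of a TALEN pair directed against the human TP53 gene. It was built in the JDS74 backbone, a roughly 6.4 kb TALEN expression vector, by inserting an approximately 1.6 kb array of TAL effector repeats through BsmBI sites that were destroyed during cloning. This is consistent with the FLASH assembly approach with which the construct is associated, a method for high-throughput TALEN construction. The plasmid is maintained at high copy in E. coli under ampicillin selection. No feature table accompanies the record, so the origin of replication and other backbone elements are not itemised.

The custom repeat array supplies the DNA-binding specificity for one half-site in TP53, while the backbone contributes the flanking parts of the fusion protein: an N-terminal 3X FLAG epitope for detection and a C-terminal wild-type FokI nuclease domain. Because FokI cleaves only as a dimer, this left monomer is meant to be used with a matching right-hand TALEN that binds the opposite strand nearby, so that the two FokI domains meet over the spacer and introduce a double-strand break. Repair of such a break can produce indels at the locus or support homology-directed editing.

Expression in mammalian cells is driven by the CMV promoter. The vector type also indicates a T7 promoter, allowing in vitro transcription of TALEN mRNA for direct delivery as an alternative to plasmid transfection. The use of a BGH reverse sequencing primer suggests a BGH polyadenylation region downstream of the coding sequence, though the record does not list it explicitly.
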