Addgene plasmid #36768: TAL2348
Depositing lab: Keith Joung. Depositing organization: Massachusetts General Hospital. Publication: FLASH assembly of TALENs for high-throughput genome editing. Reyon D, Tsai SQ, Khayter C, Foden JA, Sander JD, Joung JK. Nat Biotechnol. 2012 Apr 8. doi: 10.1038/nbt.2170. PubMed 22484455.
Backbone
  Vector backbone: JDS74
  Backbone manufacturer: Joung lab (Addgene Plasmid # 32288)
  Backbone size w/o insert (bp): 6447
  Vector type: Mammalian, T7 for in vitro mRNA synthesis
Growth in bacteria
  Bacterial resistance: Ampicillin, 100 μg/mL
  Growth temperature: 37°C
  Growth strain: XL1 Blue
  Copy number: High Copy
Gene/Insert
  Gene/Insert name: TP53-TALEN_Left (alt name: TP53)
  Species: H. sapiens (human)
  Insert size (bp): 1640
  Entrez Gene: Tp53 (a.k.a. Trp53, p53)
  Promoter: CMV
  Tag / fusion protein: 3X Flag (N terminal on backbone); WT FOKI (C terminal on backbone)
  Cloning method: Restriction Enzyme; 5′ cloning site BsmBI (destroyed during cloning); 3′ cloning site BsmBI (destroyed during cloning)
  Sequencing primers: 5′ CMV-F; 3′ BGH-rev
Terms and licenses: Academic/Nonprofit Terms; Industry Terms: Not Available to Industry
Depositor comments: Target binding site: TTGCCGTCCCAAGCAATG It is strongly recommended that users perform a diagnostic digest to verify this plasmid prior to use. For example, a double digest of the plasmid with BamHI and KpnI should result in two bands at 2.2kb and 5.9kb.
How to cite: TAL2348 was a gift from Keith Joung (Addgene plasmid # 36768 ; http://n2t.net/addgene:36768 ; RRID:Addgene_36768)
